>Addgene plasmid #231133 | pSGAb/pEvol-AbTrpRS(H14) | addgene full sequence | sequence record 460364 | Addgene NGS Result
TCGCGCGTTTCGGTGATGACGGTGAAAACCTCTGACACATGCAGCTCCCGGAGACGGTCACAGCTTGTCT
GTAAGCGGATGCCGGGAGCAGACAAGCCCGTCAGGGCGCGTCAGCGGGTGTTGGCGGGTGTCGGGGCTGG
CTTAACTATGCGGCATCAGAGCAGATTGTACTGAGAGTGCACCATAGGATTTTAACATTTTGCGTTGTTC
CAAAAGTTATCAACAGCCTAGAACGTCATAGGAAGCGATTACAGACACTTTATAGCTATCAGCATGGGAA
CATAAGGGCAGGATGAAATATGGGTCTTAAAACGCAAATGGTGAGGTTTTAGAGGTATTTTTTGAAGATG
ATTAAGGCGGTTTGTTTTTAAAATTTTTGGCGGCTCTCAGGCTGCTTACATTTTAACCAGTTCAGTGAAA
AGTTCTTTTTCAGCAAATTTCTGTTTAGCACCATAGCTAAAACTTGCGTGGAACATATTAAGAATTGACC
GAAATGACACAATCTCAATTATATTTTTTTTGAAAAGTTTTCTTTATCAAATATTTTAAATCATTGATTT
ATATATAAGTATGCATTCATTTTAATAATTAATCTTTATTTAACAATGATTTATCTATATTCAATTGTTT
AATTATTCTTACTAATATTATCTCTATATCAATATTTTTTATTTAAAAACATATGTTTAGTAGTGCTTTT
GATTAAAGTACCAGAGGGAGGGAGCAGAGCTGAATGGGAAATACTCACCCTAGAGCGATTCTTAAAAATC
ACCCTAAAGTATTCCCATTCGATGTACCGTCGGTCGGTCGCTTTCGCATCAGGGATGACATCACTGTATC
AAGCTGCCACTGTTATGATTACGATTGATAGCACCGCCTGAACACGCTCATAACCGCCAATTAAATGACT
ACTCATTGCGTCCGCTACTCTGTTCAGTTCCCCTAGTAATAGCGTTTTTCCGATGTGTGCTAGCGTCACT
GTACCTCATCACCCACACATGGACAGATTGAGTTACAGACATTGGCTAAATTTTTGGGGTCTATGCTTGA
CAAAGCGAGTTAAAACCTTAGAATTTAAGACAGGTACATTAAGCCCCTGTGGTGAAATCATTAGCGGTCG
TCAAACCTTAATGCTTTCGATTGCCGATATGTCAGTATCGAAGATCTGTACCCCATAAATTACGGTAAAG
CCCCAAGCAATTGCAAGGGGCTTTTATCTTTTTTAACAAAAAAAATTTATAAATCAGGATTTTATAACAC
TAAATAATCCAAAGTACATGAGTAAGTCATGACCACTCCTGCGATGTGTGTAGCACTCTGAGTATCCGTA
TTATATCAGTGATGTCATATACAACCACATAATGCGGATGTATCACTAACTCCCTAGTATCTTTCTGTCT
GCCTGTGCGCCCCATCAGTCGATTATCAACAAGTAAATCTGTCTTTTCTTCAATTAAATCATCAATTTCA
ATAGCTGCTATAGGGTTGCGTTCTTCAAGATAATCATAGATATTTCTACGATCTTGGCTATGCGGTGTGA
AATACCGCACAGATGCGTAAGGAGAAAATACCGCATCAGGCGCCATTCGCCATTCAGGCTGCGCAACTGT
TGGGAAGGGCGATCGGTGCGGGCCTCTTCGCTATTACGCCAGCTGGCGAAAGGGGGATGTGCTGCAAGGC
GATTAAGTTGGGTAACGCCAGGGTGATTGATGACCGGGAGCTCACAAACAAGGCCCAGTCTTTCGACTGA
GCCTTTCGTTTTATTTGATGCCTGGCAGTTCCCTACTCTCGCATGGGGAGACCCCACACTACCATCGGCG
CTACGGCGTTTCACTTCTGAGTTCGGCATGGGGTCAGGTGGGACCACCGCGCTACTGCCGCCAGGCAAAT
TCTGTTTTATCAGACCGCTTCTGCGTTCTGATTTAATCTGTATCAGGCTGAAAATCTTCTCTCATCCGCC
AAAACAGCCAAGCTGGAGACCGTTTAAACGCGGCCGCTTAGAACTTAAATAAGCCTAAGCCATCTTTAAC
TTCGTCTAAAGTCTGCTGGGTAATGATTCGACATTTATCAGTACCTTGGCGTAAAACATCCATAATGTAG
TCAGGATCTTTAGCAAGTTCTTCTCGGCGTTCACGTATAGGTGTAATTAATTCTTTTAGTACACCTTCAA
GACGTTTTTTAACTGTACCATCACCAAGACCACCACGGCGGTAGTGTGCTTTTAGCTCTTCAACTTCTTC
TTTATTTGGATCAAATGCATCTAAATAAGTAAATACAATATTTCCTTCAACTTGACCCGGATCTTCGATG
CGAAGATGATTTGGATCGGTATACATCGCATTTACAGCTTTTTTGATGTCTTTGTCAGAAGCATTTAAAA
CAATGGTATTGCCTAATGACTTAGACATTTTCGCTTTACCATCAAAACCCGGTAAACGAGCCATATTAGA
AAGCAATGCTTTACATTCAGGTAAAAGGTCTTGACCAATTTGACGGTTTACACGACGCACGATTTCGTTA
GTTTGCTCAATCATTGGAATTTGATCTTCGCCGCATGGTCCTACAGTCGCTTTAAAAGCCGTAATATCAG
CTGCTTGTGCTACAGGGTAGCAAAGGAAACCGGCAGGAATATCACGTTCAAAACCACGCATTTGAATTTC
AGATTTGATGGTTGGGTTACGCTCCAAACGAGCTACAGTTACAAAGTTAAGATATAACATTGTAAGCTCA
TTCAGTGCAGGCAAGCATGACTGTACACAAATTGTGGTTTTAGTTGGATCAATGCCTACCGCTAAATAGT
CTAGAGCAACTTCTAAAATGTTACGGCGTACTTTATCTGGGTTATCGGCATTGTCTGTTAACGCTTGTGC
ATCTGCTAATAAGAGATGTTGATGATGGCTATCCTGTAGACCTACACGAGAACGCAAAGAACCGACAAAA
TGCCCGAGGTGAAGTTGTCCGGTTGGGCGGTCGCCTGCCAAAATAATTGGACGCTGATCAACATTACTCA
TGCGGCCGCACCTCCTTTGTGAAATTGTTATCCGCTCACAATTCCACACATTATACGAGCCGATGATTAA
TTGTCAACAGCTCCCTAATGCAGGAGTCGCATAAGGGAGAGCGTCGAGATCCCGGACACCATCGAATGGC
GCAAAACCTTTCGCGGTATGGCATGATAGCGCCCGGAAGAGAGTCAATTCAGGGTGGTGAATGTGAAACC
AGTAACGTTATACGATGTCGCAGAGTATGCCGGTGTCTCTTATCAGACCGTTTCCCGCGTGGTGAACCAG
GCCAGCCACGTTTCTGCGAAAACGCGGGAAAAAGTGGAAGCGGCGATGGCGGAGCTGAATTACATTCCCA
ACCGCGTGGCACAACAACTGGCGGGCAAACAGTCGTTGCTGATTGGCGTTGCCACCTCCAGTCTGGCCCT
GCACGCGCCGTCGCAAATTGTCGCGGCGATTAAATCTCGCGCCGATCAACTGGGTGCCAGCGTGGTGGTG
TCGATGGTAGAACGAAGCGGCGTCGAAGCCTGTAAAGCGGCGGTGCACAATCTTCTCGCGCAACGCGTCA
GTGGGCTGATCATTAACTATCCGCTGGATGACCAGGATGCCATTGCTGTGGAAGCTGCCTGCACTAATGT
TCCGGCGTTATTTCTTGATGTCTCTGACCAGACACCCATCAACAGTATTATTTTCTCCCATGAAGACGGT
ACGCGACTGGGCGTGGAGCATCTGGTCGCATTGGGTCACCAGCAAATCGCGCTGTTAGCGGGCCCATTAA
GTTCTGTCTCGGCGCGTCTGCGTCTGGCTGGCTGGCATAAATATCTCACTCGCAATCAAATTCAGCCGAT
AGCGGAACGGGAAGGCGACTGGAGTGCCATGTCCGGTTTTCAACAAACCATGCAAATGCTGAATGAGGGC
ATCGTTCCCACTGCGATGCTGGTTGCCAACGATCAGATGGCGCTGGGCGCAATGCGCGCCATTACCGAGT
CCGGGCTGCGCGTTGGTGCGGACATCTCGGTAGTGGGATACGACGATACCGAAGACAGCTCATGTTATAT
CCCGCCGTTAACCACCATCAAACAGGATTTTCGCCTGCTGGGGCAAACCAGCGTGGACCGCTTGCTGCAA
CTCTCTCAGGGCCAGGCGGTGAAGGGCAATCAGCTGTTGCCCGTCTCACTGGTGAAAAGAAAAACCACCC
TGGCGCCCAATACGCAAACCGCCTCTCCCCGCGCGTTGGCCGATTCATTAATGCAGCTGGCACGACAGGT
TTCCCGACTGGAAAGCGGGCAGTGAGCGCAACGCAATTAATGTAAGTTAGCTCACTCATTAGGCACCGGG
ATCTCGACCGATGCCCTTGAGAGCCTTCAACCCAGTCAGCTCCTTCCGGTGGGCGCGGGGCATGACTAAC
ATGAGAATTACAACTTATATCGTATGGGGCTGACTTCAGGTGCTACATTTGAAGAGATAAATTGCAAGCT
TATCGATGAAGCTGTCAAACATGAGGCGGCGAGCGGTATCAGCTCACTCAAAGGCGGTAATACGGTTATC
CACAGAATCAGGGGATAACGCAGGAAAGAACATGTGAGCAAAAGGCCAGCAAAAGGCCAGGAACCGTAAA
AAGGCCGCGTTGCTGGCGTTTTTCCATAGGCTCCGCCCCCCTGACGAGCATCACAAAAATCGACGCTCAA
GTCAGAGGTGGCGAAACCCGACAGGACTATAAAGATACCAGGCGTTTCCCCCTGGAAGCTCCCTCGTGCG
CTCTCCTGTTCCGACCCTGCCGCTTACCGGATACCTGTCCGCCTTTCTCCCTTCGGGAAGCGTGGCGCTT
TCTCATAGCTCACGCTGTAGGTATCTCAGTTCGGTGTAGGTCGTTCGCTCCAAGCTGGGCTGTGTGCACG
AACCCCCCGTTCAGCCCGACCGCTGCGCCTTATCCGGTAACTATCGTCTTGAGTCCAACCCGGTAAGACA
CGACTTATCGCCACTGGCAGCAGCCACTGGTAACAGGATTAGCAGAGCGAGGTATGTAGGCGGTGCTACA
GAGTTCTTGAAGTGGTGGCCTAACTACGGCTACACTAGAAGAACAGTATTTGGTATCTGCGCTCTGCTGA
AGCCAGTTACCTTCGGAAAAAGAGTTGGTAGCTCTTGATCCGGCAAACAAACCACCGCTGGTAGCGGTGG
TTTTTTTGTTTGCAAGCAGCAGATTACGCGCAGAAAAAAAGGATCTCAAGAAGATCCTTTGATCTTTTCT
ACGGGGTCTGACGCTCAGTGGAACGAAAACTCACGTTAAGGGATTTTGGTCATGAGATTATCAAAAAGGA
TCTTCACCTAGATCCTTTTAAATTAAAAATGAAGTTTTAAATCAATCTAAAGTATATATGAGTAAACTTG
GTCTGACAGTTAGAAAAACTCATCGAGCATCAAATGAAACTGCAATTTATTCATATCAGGATTATCAATA
CCATATTTTTGAAAAAGCCGTTTCTGTAATGAAGGAGAAAACTCACCGAGGCAGTTCCATAGGATGGCAA
GATCCTGGTATCGGTCTGCGATTCCGACTCGTCCAACATCAATACAACCTATTAATTTCCCCTCGTCAAA
AATAAGGTTATCAAGTGAGAAATCACCATGAGTGACGACTGAATCCGGTGAGAATGGCAAAAGTTTATGC
ATTTCTTTCCAGACTTGTTCAACAGGCCAGCCATTACGCTCGTCATCAAAATCACTCGCATCAACCAAAC
CGTTATTCATTCGTGATTGCGCCTGAGCGAGACGAAATACGCGATCGCTGTTAAAAGGACAATTACAAAC
AGGAATCGAATGCAACCGGCGCAGGAACACTGCCAGCGCATCAACAATATTTTCACCTGAATCAGGATAT
TCTTCTAATACCTGGAATGCTGTTTTCCCAGGGATCGCAGTGGTGAGTAACCATGCATCATCAGGAGTAC
GGATAAAATGCTTGATGGTCGGAAGAGGCATAAATTCCGTCAGCCAGTTTAGTCTGACCATCTCATCTGT
AACATCATTGGCAACGCTACCTTTGCCATGTTTCAGAAACAACTCTGGCGCATCGGGCTTCCCATACAAT
CGATAGATTGTCGCACCTGATTGCCCGACATTATCGCGAGCCCATTTATACCCATATAAATCAGCATCCA
TGTTGGAATTTAATCGCGGCCTAGAGCAAGACGTTTCCCGTTGAATATGGCTCATACTCTTCCTTTTTCA
ATATTATTGAAGCATTTATCAGGGTTATTGTCTCATGAGCGGATACATATTTGAATGTATTTAGAAAAAT
AAACAAATAGGGGTTCCGCGCACATTTCCCCGAAAAGTGCCACCTGACGTCTAAGAAACCATTATTATCA
TGACATTAACCTATAAAAATAGGCGTATCACGAGGCCCTTTCGTC
Features (pLannotate 1.2.2; 16 found; start..end, strand, type, name):
    137..186     +  misc_feature   bom (fragment): basis of mobility region from pBR322
   1529..1580    +  misc_feature   bom (fragment): basis of mobility region from pBR322
   1586..1704    -  CDS            lacZα (fragment): LacZα fragment of β-galactosidase; lacZ fragment
   1730..1767    -  terminator     rrnB T1 terminator (fragment): transcription terminator T1 from the E. coli rrnB gene
   1769..1884    -  ncRNA          5S rRNA: Accession: RF00001 - 5S ribosomal RNA
   2007..2993    -  CDS            trpS2 (fragment): SYW2_DEIRA - Also known as trpSII. Experimental evidence at protein level: Swiss-Prot protein existence level 1. Catalyzes the formation of 5'adenyl-Trp and tRNA(Trp) but with 5-fold less activity than TrpRS. Increases the solubility of the nitric oxide synthase oxygenase (nos), as well as its affinity for substrate L-arginine and its nitric-oxide synthase activity. The complex between trpS2 and nos catalyzes the regioselective nitration of tryptophan at the 4-position. From Deinococcus radiodurans (strain ATCC 13939 / DSM 20539 / JCM 16871 / LMG 4051 / NBRC 15346 / NCIMB 9279 / R1 / VKM B-142
   3035..3051    -  protein_bind   lac operator: The lac repressor binds to the lac operator to inhibit transcription in E. coli. This inhibition can be relieved by adding lactose or isopropyl-β-D-thiogalactopyranoside (IPTG). lac repressor encoded by lacI
   3059..3087    -  promoter       tac promoter: strong E. coli promoter; hybrid between the trp and lac UV5 promoters
   3135..3212    +  promoter       lacI promoter: lacI
   3213..4295    +  CDS            lacI: lac repressor; lacI; The lac repressor binds to the lac operator to inhibit transcription in E. coli. This inhibition can be relieved by adding lactose or isopropyl-β-D-thiogalactopyranoside (IPTG).
   4308..4329    +  protein_bind   CAP binding site: CAP binding activates transcription in the presence of cAMP. E. coli catabolite activator protein
   4344..4408    +  CDS            TcR (fragment): tetracycline efflux protein; tet; confers resistance to tetracycline
   4641..5229    -  rep_origin     ori: high-copy-number ColE1/pMB1/pBR322/pUC origin of replication
   5400..6215    -  CDS            KanR: aminoglycoside phosphotransferase; aph(3')-Ia; confers resistance to kanamycin in bacteria or G418 (Geneticin®) in eukaryotes
   6216..6320    -  promoter       AmpR promoter: bla
   6415..35      +  CDS            rop (fragment) (across the origin): Rop protein, which maintains plasmids at low copy number; rop
