[The description below was written by a language model from this plasmid's Addgene catalogue record and pLannotate feature annotations shown in this document.]
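Description:
pSGAb/pEvol-AbTrpRS(H14) is a 6.4 kb bacterial expression plasmid built on the pSGAb backbone and intended for expression in Acinetobacter baumannii, with routine propagation in E. coli. It carries a high-copy ColE1/pUC-type origin and a kanamycin resistance gene (aph(3')-Ia) driven by the AmpR (bla) promoter. The annotation also picks up short remnants of pBR322-derived sequence (bom, rop and TcR fragments) and a lacZα fragment, which appear to be backbone leftovers rather than functional elements. A roughly 1.3 kb stretch between the two bom fragments has no annotation. The feature table does not identify an Acinetobacter-specific replication region, so the record does not show how the plasmid is maintained in that host.

The payload is a mutant A. baumannii tryptophanyl-tRNA synthetase (AbWRS, variant H14) carrying the substitutions T12A, V151G and V153C. The automated annotation labels this roughly 1 kb reading frame as a fragment of Deinococcus radiodurans trpS2, which reflects homology among TrpRS proteins rather than the true source. The catalogue's species field reads E. coli, at odds with the insert name. The gene lies downstream of a tac promoter with a lac operator and is followed by a 5S rRNA/rrnB T1 terminator region. A divergently oriented lacI gene with its own promoter supplies the repressor, so expression is held off until induced with IPTG or lactose.

According to the record, the engineered synthetase is used for proteome-wide incorporation of tryptophan analogues. No tRNA gene is annotated, which suggests that it charges the host's own tRNA(Trp). The associated work uses this for cell-selective bioorthogonal noncanonical amino acid tagging of newly synthesised proteins.
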