Addgene plasmid #231133: pSGAb/pEvol-AbTrpRS(H14)
Purpose: Expresses mutant A. baumannii TrpRS from an inducible lac promoter for proteome-wide incorporation of tryptophan analogues.
Depositing lab: Abhishek Chatterjee. Depositing organization: Boston College. Publication: Cell-selective multiplexed bioorthogonal noncanonical amino acid tagging for nascent proteomics. Loynd C, Singha Roy SJ, Canarelli SE, Bak DW, Sundaresh B, Babbitz Z, van Opijnen T, Weerapana E, Chatterjee A. Nat Chem Biol. 2025 Oct 2. doi: 10.1038/s41589-025-02039-3. PubMed 41039161.
Backbone
  Vector backbone: pSGAb
  Vector type: Bacterial Expression ; Acinetobacter baumannii expression
Growth in bacteria
  Bacterial resistance: Kanamycin, 50 μg/mL
  Growth temperature: 37°C
  Growth strain: DH5alpha
  Copy number: High Copy
Gene/Insert
  Gene/Insert name: A. baumannii tryptophanyl tRNA synthetase (alt name: AbWRS)
  Species: E. coli
  Mutation: T12A, V151G, V153C
  Cloning method: Gibson Cloning
  Sequencing primers: 5′ n/a
Terms and licenses: Academic/Nonprofit Terms; Industry Terms: Not Available to Industry
How to cite: pSGAb/pEvol-AbTrpRS(H14) was a gift from Abhishek Chatterjee (Addgene plasmid # 231133 ; http://n2t.net/addgene:231133 ; RRID:Addgene_231133)
